>Addgene plasmid #64125 | GAL4UAS-Luciferase reporter | addgene full sequence | sequence record 248531 | Addgene NGS Result
GGCCTAACTGGCCGGTACCGAGTTTCTAGACGGAGTACTGTCCTCCGAGCGGAGTACTGTCCTCCGACTC
GAGCGGAGTACTGTCCTCCGATCGGAGTACTGTCCTCCGCGAATTCCGGAGTACTGTCCTCCGAAGACGC
TAGCGGGGGGCTATAAAAGGGGGTGGGGGCGTTCGTCCTCACTCTAGATCTGCGATCTAAGTAAGCTTGG
CAATCCGGTACTGTTGGTAAAGCCACCATGGAAGATGCCAAAAACATTAAGAAGGGCCCAGCGCCATTCT
ACCCACTCGAAGACGGGACCGCCGGCGAGCAGCTGCACAAAGCCATGAAGCGCTACGCCCTGGTGCCCGG
CACCATCGCCTTTACCGACGCACATATCGAGGTGGACATTACCTACGCCGAGTACTTCGAGATGAGCGTT
CGGCTGGCAGAAGCTATGAAGCGCTATGGGCTGAATACAAACCATCGGATCGTGGTGTGCAGCGAGAATA
GCTTGCAGTTCTTCATGCCCGTGTTGGGTGCCCTGTTCATCGGTGTGGCTGTGGCCCCAGCTAACGACAT
CTACAACGAGCGCGAGCTGCTGAACAGCATGGGCATCAGCCAGCCCACCGTCGTATTCGTGAGCAAGAAA
GGGCTGCAAAAGATCCTCAACGTGCAAAAGAAGCTACCGATCATACAAAAGATCATCATCATGGATAGCA
AGACCGACTACCAGGGCTTCCAAAGCATGTACACCTTCGTGACTTCCCATTTGCCACCCGGCTTCAACGA
GTACGACTTCGTGCCCGAGAGCTTCGACCGGGACAAAACCATCGCCCTGATCATGAACAGTAGTGGCAGT
ACCGGATTGCCCAAGGGCGTAGCCCTACCGCACCGCACCGCTTGTGTCCGATTCAGTCATGCCCGCGACC
CCATCTTCGGCAACCAGATCATCCCCGACACCGCTATCCTCAGCGTGGTGCCATTTCACCACGGCTTCGG
CATGTTCACCACGCTGGGCTACTTGATCTGCGGCTTTCGGGTCGTGCTCATGTACCGCTTCGAGGAGGAG
CTATTCTTGCGCAGCTTGCAAGACTATAAGATTCAATCTGCCCTGCTGGTGCCCACACTATTTAGCTTCT
TCGCTAAGAGCACTCTCATCGACAAGTACGACCTAAGCAACTTGCACGAGATCGCCAGCGGCGGGGCGCC
GCTCAGCAAGGAGGTAGGTGAGGCCGTGGCCAAACGCTTCCACCTACCAGGCATCCGCCAGGGCTACGGC
CTGACAGAAACAACCAGCGCCATTCTGATCACCCCCGAAGGGGACGACAAGCCTGGCGCAGTAGGCAAGG
TGGTGCCCTTCTTCGAGGCTAAGGTGGTGGACTTGGACACCGGTAAGACACTGGGTGTGAACCAGCGCGG
CGAGCTGTGCGTCCGTGGCCCCATGATCATGAGCGGCTACGTTAACAACCCCGAGGCTACAAACGCTCTC
ATCGACAAGGACGGCTGGCTGCACAGCGGCGACATCGCCTACTGGGACGAGGACGAGCACTTCTTCATCG
TGGACCGGCTGAAGAGCCTGATCAAATACAAGGGCTACCAGGTAGCCCCAGCCGAACTGGAGAGCATCCT
GCTGCAACACCCCAACATCTTCGACGCCGGGGTCGCCGGCCTGCCCGACGACGATGCCGGCGAGCTGCCC
GCCGCAGTCGTCGTGCTGGAACACGGTAAAACCATGACCGAGAAGGAGATCGTGGACTATGTGGCCAGCC
AGGTTACAACCGCCAAGAAGCTGCGCGGTGGTGTTGTGTTCGTGGACGAGGTGCCTAAAGGACTGACCGG
CAAGTTGGACGCCCGCAAGATCCGCGAGATTCTCATTAAGGCCAAGAAGTAAGGCCGCGACTCTAGAGTC
GGGGCGGCCGGCCGCTTCGAGCAGACATGATAAGATACATTGATGAGTTTGGACAAACCACAACTAGAAT
GCAGTGAAAAAAATGCTTTATTTGTGAAATTTGTGATGCTATTGCTTTATTTGTAACCATTATAAGCTGC
AATAAACAAGTTAACAACAACAATTGCATTCATTTTATGTTTCAGGTTCAGGGGGAGGTGTGGGAGGTTT
TTTAAAGCAAGTAAAACCTCTACAAATGTGGTAAAATCGATAAGGATCCGTTTGCGTATTGGGCGCTCTT
CCGCTGATCTGCGCAGCACCATGGCCTGAAATAACCTCTGAAAGAGGAACTTGGTTAGCTACCTTCTGAG
GCGGAAAGAACCAGCTGTGGAATGTGTGTCAGTTAGGGTGTGGAAAGTCCCCAGGCTCCCCAGCAGGCAG
AAGTATGCAAAGCATGCATCTCAATTAGTCAGCAACCAGGTGTGGAAAGTCCCCAGGCTCCCCAGCAGGC
AGAAGTATGCAAAGCATGCATCTCAATTAGTCAGCAACCATAGTCCCGCCCCTAACTCCGCCCATCCCGC
CCCTAACTCCGCCCAGTTCCGCCCATTCTCCGCCCCATGGCTGACTAATTTTTTTTATTTATGCAGAGGC
CGAGGCCGCCTCTGCCTCTGAGCTATTCCAGAAGTAGTGAGGAGGCTTTTTTGGAGGCCTAGGCTTTTGC
AAAAAGCTCGATTCTTCTGACACTAGCGCCACCATGAAGAAGCCCGAACTCACCGCTACCAGCGTTGAAA
AATTTCTCATCGAGAAGTTCGACAGTGTGAGCGACCTGATGCAGTTGTCGGAGGGCGAAGAGAGCCGAGC
CTTCAGCTTCGATGTCGGCGGACGCGGCTATGTACTGCGGGTGAATAGCTGCGCTGATGGCTTCTACAAA
GACCGCTACGTGTACCGCCACTTCGCCAGCGCTGCACTACCCATCCCCGAAGTGTTGGACATCGGCGAGT
TCAGCGAGAGCCTGACATACTGCATCAGTAGACGCGCCCAAGGCGTTACTCTCCAAGACCTCCCCGAAAC
AGAGCTGCCTGCTGTGTTACAGCCTGTCGCCGAAGCTATGGATGCTATTGCCGCCGCCGACCTCAGTCAA
ACCAGCGGCTTCGGCCCATTCGGGCCCCAAGGCATCGGCCAGTACACAACCTGGCGGGATTTCATTTGCG
CCATTGCTGATCCCCATGTCTACCACTGGCAGACCGTGATGGACGACACCGTGTCCGCCAGCGTAGCTCA
AGCCCTGGACGAACTGATGCTGTGGGCCGAAGACTGTCCCGAGGTGCGCCACCTCGTCCATGCCGACTTC
GGCAGCAACAACGTCCTGACCGACAACGGCCGCATCACCGCCGTAATCGACTGGTCCGAAGCTATGTTCG
GGGACAGTCAGTACGAGGTGGCCAACATCTTCTTCTGGCGGCCCTGGCTGGCTTGCATGGAGCAGCAGAC
TCGCTACTTCGAGCGCCGGCATCCCGAGCTGGCCGGCAGCCCTCGTCTGCGAGCCTACATGCTGCGCATC
GGCCTGGATCAGCTCTACCAGAGCCTCGTGGACGGCAACTTCGACGATGCTGCCTGGGCTCAAGGCCGCT
GCGATGCCATCGTCCGCAGCGGGGCCGGCACCGTCGGTCGCACACAAATCGCTCGCCGGAGCGCAGCCGT
ATGGACCGACGGCTGCGTCGAGGTGCTGGCCGACAGCGGCAACCGCCGGCCCAGTACACGACCGCGCGCT
AAGGAGGTAGGTCGAGTTTAAACTCTAGAACCGGTCATGGCCGCAATAAAATATCTTTATTTTCATTACA
TCTGTGTGTTGGTTTTTTGTGTGTTCGAACTAGATGCTGTCGACCGATGCCCTTGAGAGCCTTCAACCCA
GTCAGCTCCTTCCGGTGGGCGCGGGGCATGACTATCGTCGCCGCACTTATGACTGTCTTCTTTATCATGC
AACTCGTAGGACAGGTGCCGGCAGCGCTCTTCCGCTTCCTCGCTCACTGACTCGCTGCGCTCGGTCGTTC
GGCTGCGGCGAGCGGTATCAGCTCACTCAAAGGCGGTAATACGGTTATCCACAGAATCAGGGGATAACGC
AGGAAAGAACATGTGAGCAAAAGGCCAGCAAAAGGCCAGGAACCGTAAAAAGGCCGCGTTGCTGGCGTTT
TTCCATAGGCTCCGCCCCCCTGACGAGCATCACAAAAATCGACGCTCAAGTCAGAGGTGGCGAAACCCGA
CAGGACTATAAAGATACCAGGCGTTTCCCCCTGGAAGCTCCCTCGTGCGCTCTCCTGTTCCGACCCTGCC
GCTTACCGGATACCTGTCCGCCTTTCTCCCTTCGGGAAGCGTGGCGCTTTCTCATAGCTCACGCTGTAGG
TATCTCAGTTCGGTGTAGGTCGTTCGCTCCAAGCTGGGCTGTGTGCACGAACCCCCCGTTCAGCCCGACC
GCTGCGCCTTATCCGGTAACTATCGTCTTGAGTCCAACCCGGTAAGACACGACTTATCGCCACTGGCAGC
AGCCACTGGTAACAGGATTAGCAGAGCGAGGTATGTAGGCGGTGCTACAGAGTTCTTGAAGTGGTGGCCT
AACTACGGCTACACTAGAAGAACAGTATTTGGTATCTGCGCTCTGCTGAAGCCAGTTACCTTCGGAAAAA
GAGTTGGTAGCTCTTGATCCGGCAAACAAACCACCGCTGGTAGCGGTGGTTTTTTTGTTTGCAAGCAGCA
GATTACGCGCAGAAAAAAAGGATCTCAAGAAGATCCTTTGATCTTTTCTACGGGGTCTGACGCTCAGTGG
AACGAAAACTCACGTTAAGGGATTTTGGTCATGAGATTATCAAAAAGGATCTTCACCTAGATCCTTTTAA
ATTAAAAATGAAGTTTTAAATCAATCTAAAGTATATATGAGTAAACTTGGTCTGACAGCGGCCGCAAATG
CTAAACCACTGCAGTGGTTACCAGTGCTTGATCAGTGAGGCACCGATCTCAGCGATCTGCCTATTTCGTT
CGTCCATAGTGGCCTGACTCCCCGTCGTGTAGATCACTACGATTCGTGAGGGCTTACCATCAGGCCCCAG
CGCAGCAATGATGCCGCGAGAGCCGCGTTCACCGGCCCCCGATTTGTCAGCAATGAACCAGCCAGCAGGG
AGGGCCGAGCGAAGAAGTGGTCCTGCTACTTTGTCCGCCTCCATCCAGTCTATGAGCTGCTGTCGTGATG
CTAGAGTAAGAAGTTCGCCAGTGAGTAGTTTCCGAAGAGTTGTGGCCATTGCTACTGGCATCGTGGTATC
ACGCTCGTCGTTCGGTATGGCTTCGTTCAACTCTGGTTCCCAGCGGTCAAGCCGGGTCACATGATCACCC
ATATTATGAAGAAATGCAGTCAGCTCCTTAGGGCCTCCGATCGTTGTCAGAAGTAAGTTGGCCGCGGTGT
TGTCGCTCATGGTAATGGCAGCACTACACAATTCTCTTACCGTCATGCCATCCGTAAGATGCTTTTCCGT
GACCGGCGAGTACTCAACCAAGTCGTTTTGTGAGTAGTGTATACGGCGACCAAGCTGCTCTTGCCCGGCG
TCTATACGGGACAACACCGCGCCACATAGCAGTACTTTGAAAGTGCTCATCATCGGGAATCGTTCTTCGG
GGCGGAAAGACTCAAGGATCTTGCCGCTATTGAGATCCAGTTCGATATAGCCCACTCTTGCACCCAGTTG
ATCTTCAGCATCTTTTACTTTCACCAGCGTTTCGGGGTGTGCAAAAACAGGCAAGCAAAATGCCGCAAAG
AAGGGAATGAGTGCGACACGAAAATGTTGGATGCTCATACTCGTCCTTTTTCAATATTATTGAAGCATTT
ATCAGGGTTACTAGTACGTCTCTCAAGGATAAGTAAGTAATATTAAGGTACGGGAGGTATTGGACAGGCC
GCAATAAAATATCTTTATTTTCATTACATCTGTGTGTTGGTTTTTTGTGTGAATCGATAGTACTAACATA
CGCTCTCCATCAAAACAAAACGAAACAAAACAAACTAGCAAAATAGGCTGTCCCCAGTGCAAGTGCAGGT
GCCAGAACATTTCTCT
Features (pLannotate 1.2.2; 14 found; start..end, strand, type, name):
     31..49      +  protein_bind   5X UAS (fragment): five tandem copies of the "ScaI site" 17-mer CGGAGTACTGTCCTCCG, an upstream activating sequence (UAS) that efficiently binds yeast Gal4 (Webster et al., 1988; Pfeiffer et al., 2010) GAL4
    117..134     +  protein_bind   5X UAS (fragment): five tandem copies of the "ScaI site" 17-mer CGGAGTACTGTCCTCCG, an upstream activating sequence (UAS) that efficiently binds yeast Gal4 (Webster et al., 1988; Pfeiffer et al., 2010) GAL4
    238..1869    +  CDS            luciferase: firefly luciferase synthetic luc2 version of the luciferase gene
   1921..2042    -  polyA_signal   SV40 poly(A) signal: SV40 polyadenylation signal
   2068..2199    -  CDS            LT_SV40 (fragment): Experimental evidence at protein level: Swiss-Prot protein existence level 1. Isoform 17kT antigen targets host RBL2 for degradation and promotes cell proliferation. Transactivates host cyclin A promoter through its J domain. From Simian virus 40 (SV40).
   2236..2593    +  promoter       SV40 promoter: SV40 enhancer and early promoter
   2624..3661    +  CDS            HygR: hygromycin B phosphotransferase confers resistance to hygromycin
   3685..3733    +  polyA_signal   poly(A) signal: synthetic polyadenylation signal
   3749..3880    +  CDS            TcR (fragment): tetracycline efflux protein; tet; confers resistance to tetracycline
   4060..4648    -  rep_origin     ori: high-copy-number ColE1/pMB1/pBR322/pUC origin of replication
   4848..5708    -  CDS            AmpR: β-lactamase confers resistance to ampicillin, carbenicillin, and related antibiotics
   5709..5750    -  promoter       AmpR promoter (fragment): bla
   5813..5861    +  polyA_signal   poly(A) signal: synthetic polyadenylation signal
   5875..5966    +  misc_feature   pause site: RNA polymerase II transcriptional pause signal from the human α2 globin gene
