[The description below was written by a language model from this plasmid's Addgene catalogue record and pLannotate feature annotations shown in this document.]
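Description:
GAL4UAS-Luciferase reporter is a mammalian luciferase reporter plasmid built on the Promega pGL4.31 backbone and deposited as part of a photoactivatable transcription system. It is propagated in E. coli as a high-copy plasmid through a ColE1/pUC-type origin and selected with ampicillin via the β-lactamase gene. For mammalian cells it carries a separate hygromycin B phosphotransferase cassette driven by the SV40 enhancer/early promoter and terminated by a synthetic poly(A) signal, which allows selection of stably transfected lines. The sequenced record is 5,966 nt, noticeably larger than the 3,500 bp backbone size listed in the catalogue entry.

The reporter unit consists of Gal4 upstream activating sequences placed ahead of the synthetic luc2 version of firefly luciferase, followed by an SV40 late-type polyadenylation signal. The annotation detects the UAS only as two short fragments matching the 17-mer Gal4 binding site, so the exact number of sites is not resolved by the feature table. No minimal promoter between the UAS and luciferase is annotated or named in the record, which lists the promoter simply as GAL4UAS. Upstream of the UAS region, a synthetic poly(A) signal and an RNA polymerase II pause site from the human α2-globin gene act to block read-through transcription from the backbone and keep background luminescence low.

Because the UAS elements are inactive unless a protein containing the Gal4 DNA-binding domain recruits a transcriptional activator, luciferase output reports on the assembly or activity of such a factor. In the depositing context this means quantifying transcription induced by light-controlled activator components.
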