Addgene plasmid #64125: GAL4UAS-Luciferase reporter
Purpose: Photoactivatable transcription system. Luciferase reporter under the control of the upstream activator sequence (UAS) of Gal4.
Depositing lab: Moritoshi Sato. Depositing organization: The University of Tokyo. Publication: CRISPR-Cas9-based Photoactivatable Transcription System. Nihongaki Y, Yamamoto S, Kawano F, Suzuki H, Sato M. Chem Biol. 2015 Feb 19;22(2):169-74. doi: 10.1016/j.chembiol.2014.12.011. Epub 2015 Jan 22. PubMed 25619936.
Backbone
  Vector backbone: pGL4.31
  Backbone manufacturer: Promega
  Backbone size w/o insert (bp): 3500
  Vector type: Mammalian Expression, Luciferase
  Selectable markers: Hygromycin
Growth in bacteria
  Bacterial resistance: Ampicillin, 100 μg/mL
  Growth temperature: 37°C
  Growth strain: DH5alpha
  Copy number: High Copy
Gene/Insert
  Gene/Insert name: GAL4UAS
  Species: Synthetic
  Promoter: GAL4UAS
  Tag / fusion protein: luciferase (C terminal on backbone)
  Cloning method: Restriction Enzyme; 5′ cloning site HindIII (not destroyed); 3′ cloning site XbaI (not destroyed)
  Sequencing primers: 5′ LucNRev
Terms and licenses: Academic/Nonprofit Terms; Industry Terms: Not Available to Industry
How to cite: GAL4UAS-Luciferase reporter was a gift from Moritoshi Sato (Addgene plasmid # 64125 ; http://n2t.net/addgene:64125 ; RRID:Addgene_64125)
