>Addgene plasmid #64125 | GAL4UAS-Luciferase reporter | addgene partial sequence | sequence record 109422 | RVprimer3 5'-CTAGCAAAATAGGCTGTCCC-3'
ACTGGCCGGTACCGAGTTTCTAGACGGAGTACTGTCCTCCGAGCGGAGTACTGTCCTCCGACTCGAGCGG
AGTACTGTCCTCCGATCGGAGTACTGTCCTCCGCGAATTCCGGAGTACTGTCCTCCGAAGACGCTAGCGG
GGGGCTATAAAAGGGGGTGGGGGCGTTCGTCCTCACTCTAGATCTGCGATCTAAGTAAGCTTGGCAATCC
GGTACTGTTGGTAAAGCCACCATGGAAGATGCCAAAAACATTAAGAAGGGCCCAGCGCCATTCTACCCAC
TCGAAGACGGGACCGCCGGCGAGCAGCTGCACAAAGCCATGAAGCGCTACGCCCTGGTGCCCGGCACCAT
CGCCTTTACCGACGCACATATCGAGGTGGACATTACCTACGCCGAGTACTTCGAGATGAGCGTTCGGCTG
GCAGAAGCTATGAAGCGCTATGGGCTGAATACAAACCATCGGATCGTGGTGTGCAGCGAGAATAGCTTGC
AGTTCTTCATGCCCGTGTTGGGTGCCCTGTTCATCGGTGTGGCTGTGGCCCCAGCTAACGACATCTACAA
CGAGCGCGAGCTGCTGAACAGCATGGGCATCAGCCAGCCCACCGTCGTATTCGTGAGCAAGAAAGGGCTG
CAAAAGATCCTCAACGTGCAAAAGAAGCTACCGATCATACAAAAGATCATCATCATGGATAGCAAGACCG
ACTACCAGGGCTTCCAAAGCATGTACACCTTCGTGACTTCCCATTTGCCACCCGGCTTCAACGAGTACGA
CTTCGTGCCCGAGAGCTTCGACCGGGACAAAACCATCGCCCTGATCATGAACAGTAGTGGCAGTACCGGA
TTGCCCAAGGGCGTAGCCCTACCGCACCGCACCGCTTGTGTCCGATTCAGTCATGCC
