>Addgene plasmid #64125 | GAL4UAS-Luciferase reporter | addgene partial sequence | sequence record 109537 | SV40pro-F 5'-TATTTATGCAGAGGCCGAGG-3'
GTGAGGAGGCTTTTTTGGAGGCCTAGGCTTTTGCAAAAAGCTCGATTCTTCTGACACTAGCGCCACCATG
AAGAAGCCCGAACTCACCGCTACCAGCGTTGAAAAATTTCTCATCGAGAAGTTCGACAGTGTGAGCGACC
TGATGCAGTTGTCGGAGGGCGAAGAGAGCCGAGCCTTCAGCTTCGATGTCGGCGGACGCGGCTATGTACT
GCGGGTGAATAGCTGCGCTGATGGCTTCTACAAAGACCGCTACGTGTACCGCCACTTCGCCAGCGCTGCA
CTACCCATCCCCGAAGTGTTGGACATCGGCGAGTTCAGCGAGAGCCTGACATACTGCATCAGTAGACGCG
CCCAAGGCGTTACTCTCCAAGACCTCCCCGAAACAGAGCTGCCTGCTGTGTTACAGCCTGTCGCCGAAGC
TATGGATGCTATTGCCGCCGCCGACCTCAGTCAAACCAGCGGCTTCGGCCCATTCGGGCCCCAAGGCATC
GGCCAGTACACAACCTGGCGGGATTTCATTTGCGCCATTGCTGATCCCCATGTCTACCACTGGCAGACCG
TGATGGACGACACCGTGTCCGCCAGCGTAGCTCAAGCCCTGGACGAACTGATGCTGTGGGCCGAAGACTG
TCCCGAGGTGCGCCACCTCGTCCATGCCGACTTCGGCAGCAACAACGTCCTGACCGACAACGGCCGCATC
ACCGCCGTAATCGACTGGTCCGAAGCTATGTTCGGGGACAGTCAGTACGAGGTGGCCAACATCTTCTTCT
GGCGGCCCTGGCTGGCTTGCATGGAGCAGCAGACTCGCTACTTCGAGCGCCGGCATCCCGAGCTGGCCGG
CAGCCCTCGTCTGCGAGCCTACATGCTGCGCATCGGCCTGGATCAGCTCTACCAGAGCCTCGTGGACGGC
AACTTCGACGATGCTGCCTG
